Addgene plasmid #115023: AT2G45340 K10_pECIA2
Purpose: Bait vector AT2G45340 K10_pECIA2 should be used with prey vector AT2G45340 K10_pECIA14.
Depositing lab: Youssef Belkhadir. Depositing organization: Gregor Mendel Institute of Molecular Plant Biology. Publication: An extracellular network of Arabidopsis leucine-rich repeat receptor kinases. Smakowska-Luzan E, Mott GA, Parys K, Stegmann M, Howton TC, Layeghifard M, Neuhold J, Lehner A, Kong J, Grunwald K, Weinberger N, Satbhai SB, Mayer D, Busch W, Madalinski M, Stolt-Bergner P, Provart NJ, Mukhtar MS, Zipfel C, Desveaux D, Guttman DS, Belkhadir Y. Nature. 2018 Jan 18;553(7688):342-346. doi: 10.1038/nature25184. Epub 2018 Jan 10. PubMed 29320478.
Backbone
  Vector backbone: pECIA2
  Backbone manufacturer: Chris Garcia (Addgene plasmid # 47032)
  Vector type: Insect Expression
Growth in bacteria
  Bacterial resistance: Ampicillin, 100 μg/mL
  Growth temperature: 37°C
  Growth strain: DH5alpha
  Copy number: High Copy
Gene/Insert
  Gene/Insert name: AT2G45340
  Species: A. thaliana (mustard weed)
  Entrez Gene: AT2G45340 (a.k.a. AT2G45340, F4L23.15)
  Promoter: Metallothionein (Copper-Inducible)
  Tag / fusion protein: Fc, V5 and hexahistidine tags (C terminal on backbone)
  Cloning method: Ligation Independent Cloning
Terms and licenses: Academic/Nonprofit Terms; Industry Terms: Not Available to Industry
Depositor comments: Plasmid for secreted expression in Drosophila cell culture by induction via CuSO4. Insert is an extracellular domain of indicated LRR-RK, C-terminally tagged with Fc, V5 and hexahistidine tags. Insert Protein Sequence: SSSELDILLDIKSSLDPEKRFLTSWTPDADPCSSGSFDGVACDGNRRVANISLQGMGLTGTIPPSIGLLTSLTGLYLHFNSLTGHIPKDISNLPLLTDLYLNVNNLSGEIPPLIGNLDNLQVIQLCYNKLSGSIPTQFGSLKKITVLALQYNQLSGAIPASLGDIDTLTRLDLSFNNLFGPVPVKLAGAPLLEVLDIRNNSFSGFVPSALKRLNNGFQYSNNHGLCGDGFTDLKACTGLNGPNPNRPDPTNPTNFTTVDVKPESADLQRSNCSNNNGGCSSKSLKS
How to cite: AT2G45340 K10_pECIA2 was a gift from Youssef Belkhadir (Addgene plasmid # 115023 ; http://n2t.net/addgene:115023 ; RRID:Addgene_115023)
