[The description below was written by a language model from this plasmid's Addgene catalogue record and pLannotate feature annotations shown in this document.]
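Description:
AT2G45340 K10_pECIA2 is an insect-cell expression plasmid built on the pECIA2 backbone for secreted production of a plant receptor ectodomain in Drosophila cell culture. It is maintained in E. coli as a high-copy plasmid through a ColE1/pUC-type origin and selected with ampicillin via the β-lactamase gene. The remaining bacterial annotations (lac promoter/operator, and fragments of lacZα, lacI, rop and bom) are remnants of the cloning-vector scaffold and play no part in expression. No insect-cell selection marker is annotated.

The expression cassette is driven by the Drosophila metallothionein promoter, which is induced by copper sulfate. Immediately downstream lies the Drosophila BiP signal sequence, which directs the nascent protein into the secretory pathway. The insert, placed by ligation-independent cloning, is the extracellular domain of the Arabidopsis thaliana leucine-rich repeat receptor kinase encoded by AT2G45340. It is not itself annotated in the feature table but corresponds to the gap between the signal peptide and the tag region. It is fused at its C terminus to a human IgG1 Fc fragment, followed by a V5 epitope and, according to the record, a hexahistidine tag (not picked up by the annotation). An SV40 polyadenylation signal follows the cassette, although it is annotated on the opposite strand.

The record designates this as the bait vector, to be paired with the corresponding pECIA14 prey vector. The bait and prey pair belongs to a collection used to map an extracellular interaction network among Arabidopsis LRR receptor kinases, with the tags available for capture, detection and purification of the secreted ectodomain.
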