Features (pLannotate 1.2.2; 17 found; start..end, strand, type, name):
     23..449     +  promoter       MT promoter: Drosophila metallothionein promoter
    467..520     +  sig_peptide    BiP signal sequence: Drosophila BiP signal sequence
   1334..2089    +  CDS            IGHG1 (fragment): IGHG1_HUMAN - Experimental evidence at protein level: Swiss-Prot protein existence level 1. Constant region of immunoglobulin heavy chains. Immunoglobulins, also known as antibodies, are membrane-bound or secreted glycoproteins produced by B lymphocytes. In the recognition phase of humoral immunity, the membrane-bound immunoglobulins serve as receptors which, upon binding of a specific antigen, trigger the clonal expansion and differentiation of B lymphocytes into immunoglobulins- secreting plasma cells. Secreted immunoglobulins mediate the effector phase of humoral immunity, which results in
   2108..2149    +  CDS            V5 tag: epitope tag from simian virus 5
   2249..2383    -  polyA_signal   SV40 poly(A) signal: SV40 polyadenylation signal
   2406..2490    -  CDS            large T antigen (fragment): large T antigen from SV40 (simian virus 40)
   2490..2514    +  misc_feature   MCS (fragment): pUC18/19 multiple cloning site
   2551..2567    -  protein_bind   lac operator: The lac repressor binds to the lac operator to inhibit transcription in E. coli. This inhibition can be relieved by adding lactose or isopropyl-β-D-thiogalactopyranoside (IPTG). lac repressor encoded by lacI
   2575..2605    -  promoter       lac promoter: promoter for the E. coli lac operon
   2620..2641    -  protein_bind   CAP binding site: CAP binding activates transcription in the presence of cAMP. E. coli catabolite activator protein
   2654..2746    -  CDS            lacI (fragment): lac repressor; lacI; The lac repressor binds to the lac operator to inhibit transcription in E. coli. This inhibition can be relieved by adding lactose or isopropyl-β-D-thiogalactopyranoside (IPTG).
   2929..3517    -  rep_origin     ori: high-copy-number ColE1/pMB1/pBR322/pUC origin of replication
   3688..4548    -  CDS            AmpR: β-lactamase; bla; confers resistance to ampicillin, carbenicillin, and related antibiotics
   4549..4653    -  promoter       AmpR promoter: bla
   4748..4783    +  CDS            rop (fragment): Rop protein, which maintains plasmids at low copy number; rop
   4885..4984    +  misc_feature   bom (fragment): basis of mobility region from pBR322
   4990..21      -  CDS            lacZα (fragment) (across the origin): LacZα fragment of β-galactosidase; lacZ fragment
>Addgene plasmid #115023 | AT2G45340 K10_pECIA2 | addgene full sequence | sequence record 296845 | Addgene NGS Result
GTAAAACGACGGCCAGTGAATTAATTCGTTGCAGGACAGGATGTGGTGCCCGATGTGACTAGCTCTTTGC
TGCAGGCCGTCCTATCCTCTGGTTCCGATAAGAGACCCAGAACTCCGGCCCCCCACCGCCCACCGCCACC
CCCATACATATGTGGTACGCAAGTAAGAGTGCCTGCGCATGCCCCATGTGCCCCACCAAGAGCTTTGCAT
CCCATACAAGTCCCCAAAGTGGAGAACCGAACCAATTCTTCGCGGGCAGAACAAAAGCTTCTGCACACGT
CTCCACTCGAATTTGGAGCCGGCCGGCGTGTGCAAAAGAGGTGAATCGAACGAAAGACCCGTGTGTAAAG
CCGCGTTTCCAAAATGTATAAAACCGAGAGCATCTGGCCAATGTGCATCAGTTGTGGTCAGCAGCAAAAT
CAAGTGAATCATCTCAGTGCAACTAAAGGGGGGATCCGATCTCAATATGAAGTTATGCATATTACTGGCC
GTCGTGGCCTTTGTTGGCCTCTCGCTCGGGTCCTCCTCAGAGCTCGACATTCTCCTCGATATCAAATCCT
CTCTCGACCCTGAAAAACGTTTCCTCACTTCATGGACTCCCGACGCCGACCCTTGCTCCTCTGGCTCCTT
CGACGGTGTCGCGTGCGACGGAAACCGCCGTGTTGCTAACATCTCTCTTCAAGGAATGGGTCTCACTGGA
ACTATCCCTCCTTCAATCGGTCTTCTCACAAGCTTAACCGGTTTATACCTTCACTTCAACTCCTTGACCG
GTCATATTCCTAAAGATATCTCAAATCTGCCTCTCCTCACCGATTTATACCTCAATGTCAACAATCTCTC
CGGTGAAATCCCTCCTCTAATCGGGAACTTAGACAATCTTCAAGTTATACAGTTATGTTACAACAAGTTA
AGTGGAAGTATACCGACACAGTTTGGTTCTCTTAAGAAGATAACTGTCTTGGCTTTACAGTATAACCAAC
TCTCCGGCGCCATTCCGGCGAGTTTAGGCGATATTGATACGTTAACGAGGCTTGATTTGAGCTTCAACAA
CCTCTTTGGTCCTGTTCCGGTGAAACTCGCCGGTGCTCCTTTGCTTGAAGTTCTCGACATTCGTAATAAC
TCCTTCTCCGGCTTCGTTCCCTCTGCTTTGAAGAGGCTAAACAATGGATTCCAGTATTCAAACAATCACG
GTTTATGCGGAGATGGTTTCACTGATTTGAAAGCTTGCACCGGCTTAAACGGTCCGAACCCTAACCGACC
AGACCCAACAAACCCAACGAATTTCACAACAGTTGACGTGAAACCAGAATCAGCAGATTTACAACGAAGC
AATTGCAGTAACAACAATGGCGGGTGTTCATCAAAATCCTTAAAGTCTCTGGAGGTGCTGTTCCAGGGAC
CAGGGAGCGACAAAACTCACACATGCCCACCGTGCCCAGCACCTGAACTCCTGGGGGGACCGTCAGTCTT
CCTCTTCCCCCCAAAACCCAAGGACACCCTCATGATCTCCCGGACCCCTGAGGTCACATGCGTGGTGGTG
GACGTGAGCCACGAAGACCCTGAGGTCAAGTTCAACTGGTACGTGGACGGCGTGGAGGTGCATAATGCCA
AGACAAAGCCGCGGGAGGAGCAGTACAACAGCACGTACCGTGTGGTCAGCGTCCTCACCGTCCTGCACCA
GGACTGGCTGAATGGCAAGGAGTACAAGTGCAAGGTCTCCAACAAAGCCCTCCCAGCCCCCATCGAGAAA
ACCATCTCCAAAGCCAAAGGGCAGCCCCGAGAACCACAGGTGTACACCCTGCCCCCATCCCGGGAGGAGA
TGACCAAGAACCAGGTCAGCCTGACCTGCCTGGTCAAAGGCTTCTATCCCAGCGACATCGCCGTGGAGTG
GGAGAGCAATGGGCAGCCGGAGAACAACTACAAGACCACGCCTCCCGTGCTGGACTCCGACGGCTCCTTC
TTCCTCTACAGCAAGCTCACCGTGGACAAGAGCAGGTGGCAGCAGGGGAACGTCTTCTCATGCTCCGTGA
TGCATGAGGGTCTGCACAACCACTACACGCAGAAGAGCCTCTCCCTGTCTCCGGGTAAATCTAGAGGGCC
CTTCGAAGGTAAGCCTATCCCTAACCCTCTCCTCGGTCTCGATTCTACGCGTACCGGTCATCATCACCAT
CACCATTGAGTTTAAACCCGCTGATCAGCCTCGACTGTGCCTTCTAAGGCCTGAGCTCGCTGATCAGCCT
CGATCGAGGATCCAGACATGATAAGATACATTGATGAGTTTGGACAAACCACAACTAGAATGCAGTGAAA
AAAATGCTTTATTTGTGAAATTTGTGATGCTATTGCTTTATTTGTAACCATTATAAGCTGCAATAAACAA
GTTAACAACAACAATTGCATTCATTTTATGTTTCAGGTTCAGGGGGAGGTGTGGGAGGTTTTTTAAAGCA
AGTAAAACCTCTACAAATGTGGTATGGCTGATTATGATCAGTCGACCTGCAGGCATGCAAGCTTGGCGTA
ATCATGGTCATAGCTGTTTCCTGTGTGAAATTGTTATCCGCTCACAATTCCACACAACATACGAGCCGGA
AGCATAAAGTGTAAAGCCTGGGGTGCCTAATGAGTGAGCTAACTCACATTAATTGCGTTGCGCTCACTGC
CCGCTTTCCAGTCGGGAAACCTGTCGTGCCAGCTGCATTAATGAATCGGCCAACGCGCGGGGAGAGGCGG
TTTGCGTATTGGGCGCTCTTCCGCTTCCTCGCTCACTGACTCGCTGCGCTCGGTCGTTCGGCTGCGGCGA
GCGGTATCAGCTCACTCAAAGGCGGTAATACGGTTATCCACAGAATCAGGGGATAACGCAGGAAAGAACA
TGTGAGCAAAAGGCCAGCAAAAGGCCAGGAACCGTAAAAAGGCCGCGTTGCTGGCGTTTTTCCATAGGCT
CCGCCCCCCTGACGAGCATCACAAAAATCGACGCTCAAGTCAGAGGTGGCGAAACCCGACAGGACTATAA
AGATACCAGGCGTTTCCCCCTGGAAGCTCCCTCGTGCGCTCTCCTGTTCCGACCCTGCCGCTTACCGGAT
ACCTGTCCGCCTTTCTCCCTTCGGGAAGCGTGGCGCTTTCTCATAGCTCACGCTGTAGGTATCTCAGTTC
GGTGTAGGTCGTTCGCTCCAAGCTGGGCTGTGTGCACGAACCCCCCGTTCAGCCCGACCGCTGCGCCTTA
TCCGGTAACTATCGTCTTGAGTCCAACCCGGTAAGACACGACTTATCGCCACTGGCAGCAGCCACTGGTA
ACAGGATTAGCAGAGCGAGGTATGTAGGCGGTGCTACAGAGTTCTTGAAGTGGTGGCCTAACTACGGCTA
CACTAGAAGAACAGTATTTGGTATCTGCGCTCTGCTGAAGCCAGTTACCTTCGGAAAAAGAGTTGGTAGC
TCTTGATCCGGCAAACAAACCACCGCTGGTAGCGGTGGTTTTTTTGTTTGCAAGCAGCAGATTACGCGCA
GAAAAAAAGGATCTCAAGAAGATCCTTTGATCTTTTCTACGGGGTCTGACGCTCAGTGGAACGAAAACTC
ACGTTAAGGGATTTTGGTCATGAGATTATCAAAAAGGATCTTCACCTAGATCCTTTTAAATTAAAAATGA
AGTTTTAAATCAATCTAAAGTATATATGAGTAAACTTGGTCTGACAGTTACCAATGCTTAATCAGTGAGG
CACCTATCTCAGCGATCTGTCTATTTCGTTCATCCATAGTTGCCTGACTCCCCGTCGTGTAGATAACTAC
GATACGGGAGGGCTTACCATCTGGCCCCAGTGCTGCAATGATACCGCGAGACCCACGCTCACCGGCTCCA
GATTTATCAGCAATAAACCAGCCAGCCGGAAGGGCCGAGCGCAGAAGTGGTCCTGCAACTTTATCCGCCT
CCATCCAGTCTATTAATTGTTGCCGGGAAGCTAGAGTAAGTAGTTCGCCAGTTAATAGTTTGCGCAACGT
TGTTGCCATTGCTACAGGCATCGTGGTGTCACGCTCGTCGTTTGGTATGGCTTCATTCAGCTCCGGTTCC
CAACGATCAAGGCGAGTTACATGATCCCCCATGTTGTGCAAAAAAGCGGTTAGCTCCTTCGGTCCTCCGA
TCGTTGTCAGAAGTAAGTTGGCCGCAGTGTTATCACTCATGGTTATGGCAGCACTGCATAATTCTCTTAC
TGTCATGCCATCCGTAAGATGCTTTTCTGTGACTGGTGAGTACTCAACCAAGTCATTCTGAGAATAGTGT
ATGCGGCGACCGAGTTGCTCTTGCCCGGCGTCAATACGGGATAATACCGCGCCACATAGCAGAACTTTAA
AAGTGCTCATCATTGGAAAACGTTCTTCGGGGCGAAAACTCTCAAGGATCTTACCGCTGTTGAGATCCAG
TTCGATGTAACCCACTCGTGCACCCAACTGATCTTCAGCATCTTTTACTTTCACCAGCGTTTCTGGGTGA
GCAAAAACAGGAAGGCAAAATGCCGCAAAAAAGGGAATAAGGGCGACACGGAAATGTTGAATACTCATAC
TCTTCCTTTTTCAATATTATTGAAGCATTTATCAGGGTTATTGTCTCATGAGCGGATACATATTTGAATG
TATTTAGAAAAATAAACAAATAGGGGTTCCGCGCACATTTCCCCGAAAAGTGCCACCTGACGTCTAAGAA
ACCATTATTATCATGACATTAACCTATAAAAATAGGCGTATCACGAGGCCCTTTCGTCTCGCGCGTTTCG
GTGATGACGGTGAAAACCTCTGACACATGCAGCTCCCGGAGACGGTCACAGCTTGTCTGTAAGCGGATGC
CGGGAGCAGACAAGCCCGTCAGGGCGCGTCAGCGGGTGTTGGCGGGTGTCGGGGCTGGCTTAACTATGCG
GCATCAGAGCAGATTGTACTGAGAGTGCACCATATGCGGTGTGAAATACCGCACAGATGCGTAAGGAGAA
AATACCGCATCAGGCGCCATTCGCCATTCAGGCTGCGCAACTGTTGGGAAGGGCGATCGGTGCGGGCCTC
TTCGCTATTACGCCAGCTGGCGAAAGGGGGATGTGCTGCAAGGCGATTAAGTTGGGTAACGCCAGGGTTT
TCCCAGTCACGACGTT
